Addgene plasmid #62343: pTRC-LIC
Purpose: (Empty Backbone) Used for tac promoter regulated high-level expression of cloned, untagged genes in E. Coli.
Depositing lab: Cheryl Arrowsmith. Depositing organization: University of Toronto.
Backbone
  Vector backbone: pTRC99a
  Backbone manufacturer: Structural Genomics Consortium
  Backbone size (bp): 6148
  Vector type: Bacterial Expression
  Promoter: tac promoter from pKK233-2
Growth in bacteria
  Bacterial resistance: Ampicillin, 100 μg/mL
  Growth temperature: 37°C
  Growth strain: DH5alpha
  Copy number: Unknown
Gene/Insert
  Cloning method: Ligation Independent Cloning
  Sequencing primers: 5′ pTRC-fwd; 3′ pTRC-rev
Terms and licenses: Academic/Nonprofit Terms; Industry Terms: Not Available to Industry
Depositor comments: GenBank Accession: EF460847
How to cite: pTRC-LIC was a gift from Cheryl Arrowsmith (Addgene plasmid # 62343 ; http://n2t.net/addgene:62343 ; RRID:Addgene_62343)
