[The description below was written by a language model from this plasmid's Addgene catalogue record and the feature table of its GenBank file.]
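Description:
pTRC-LIC is an empty bacterial expression backbone of 6,148 bp derived from pTRC99a and adapted for ligation-independent cloning, intended for high-level, inducible production of untagged proteins in E. coli. It replicates from a ColE1/pMB1-type origin, with the adjacent pBR322 bom (basis of mobility) region retained, and is selected with ampicillin through the bla beta-lactamase gene under its own promoter. The catalogue lists the copy number as unknown, although the origin is annotated as a high-copy type.

The expression unit is driven by a hybrid trp/lac promoter. The catalogue calls it the tac promoter from pKK233-2, whereas the feature table annotates it as trc, a closely related hybrid. A lac operator follows it, and the plasmid carries its own lacI gene under the lacIq promoter. The resulting high repressor levels keep transcription off until it is relieved by IPTG or lactose, independently of the host genotype. Downstream, the rrnB T1 and T2 terminators stop transcription.

Between the operator and the terminators sits a loxP site followed by a Bacillus subtilis sacB cassette with its native promoter and control region. SacB encodes levansucrase, which makes cells sensitive to sucrose. In LIC vectors of this type, such a cassette usually serves as a stuffer that the incoming insert replaces, so sucrose can counter-select uncut or parental vector, though the record does not spell this out. The record also does not explain the role of the single loxP site. No affinity tags or fusion partners are annotated, consistent with the stated purpose of expressing native, untagged proteins.
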