LOCUS       Exported 6148 bp ds-DNA circular SYN 12-MAY-2021
DEFINITION  Used for tac promoter regulated high-level expression of cloned,
            untagged genes in E. Coli..
ACCESSION   .
VERSION     .
KEYWORDS    pTRC-LIC
SOURCE      synthetic DNA construct
  ORGANISM  synthetic DNA construct
REFERENCE   1 (bases 1 to 6148)
  TITLE     Arrowsmith Lab Plasmids
  JOURNAL   Unpublished
REFERENCE   2 (bases 1 to 6148)
  AUTHORS   .
  TITLE     Direct Submission
  JOURNAL   Exported May 12, 2021 from SnapGene Server 1.1.58
            http://www.snapgene.com
FEATURES             Location/Qualifiers
     source          1..6148
                     /organism="synthetic DNA construct"
                     /mol_type="other DNA"
     promoter        1..92
                     /gene="bla"
                     /label=AmpR promoter
     CDS             93..953
                     /codon_start=1
                     /gene="bla"
                     /product="beta-lactamase"
                     /label=AmpR
                     /note="confers resistance to ampicillin, carbenicillin, and
                     related antibiotics"
                     /translation="MSIQHFRVALIPFFAAFCLPVFAHPETLVKVKDAEDQLGARVGYI
                     ELDLNSGKILESFRPEERFPMMSTFKVLLCGAVLSRVDAGQEQLGRRIHYSQNDLVEYS
                     PVTEKHLTDGMTVRELCSAAITMSDNTAANLLLTTIGGPKELTAFLHNMGDHVTRLDRW
                     EPELNEAIPNDERDTTMPTAMATTLRKLLTGELLTLASRQQLIDWMEADKVAGPLLRSA
                     LPAGWFIADKSGAGERGSRGIIAALGPDGKPSRIVVIYTTGSQATMDERNRQIAEIGAS
                     LIKHW"
     primer_bind     complement(311..330)
                     /label=Amp-R
                     /note="Ampicillin resistance gene, reverse primer"
     rep_origin      1124..1712
                     /direction=RIGHT
                     /label=ori
                     /note="high-copy-number ColE1/pMB1/pBR322/pUC origin of
                     replication"
     primer_bind     1613..1632
                     /label=pBR322ori-F
                     /note="pBR322 origin, forward primer"
     primer_bind     1866..1883
                     /label=L4440
                     /note="L4440 vector, forward primer"
     misc_feature    1898..2038
                     /label=bom
                     /note="basis of mobility region from pBR322"
     primer_bind     complement(1964..1983)
                     /label=pRS-marker
                     /note="pRS vectors, use to sequence yeast selectable
                     marker"
     primer_bind     2124..2146
                     /label=pGEX 3'
                     /note="pGEX vectors, reverse primer"
     promoter        2224..2301
                     /gene="lacI (mutant)"
                     /label=lacIq promoter
                     /note="In the lacIq allele, a single base change in the
                     promoter boosts expression of the lacI gene about 10-fold."
     CDS             2302..3384
                     /codon_start=1
                     /gene="lacI"
                     /product="lac repressor"
                     /label=lacI
                     /note="The lac repressor binds to the lac operator to
                     inhibit transcription in E. coli. This inhibition can be
                     relieved by adding lactose or
                     isopropyl-beta-D-thiogalactopyranoside (IPTG)."
                     /translation="MKPVTLYDVAEYAGVSYQTVSRVVNQASHVSAKTREKVEAAMAEL
                     NYIPNRVAQQLAGKQSLLIGVATSSLALHAPSQIVAAIKSRADQLGASVVVSMVERSGV
                     EACKAAVHNLLAQRVSGLIINYPLDDQDAIAVEAACTNVPALFLDVSDQTPINSIIFSH
                     EDGTRLGVEHLVALGHQQIALLAGPLSSVSARLRLAGWHKYLTRNQIQPIAEREGDWSA
                     MSGFQQTMQMLNEGIVPTAMLVANDQMALGAMRAITESGLRVGADISVVGYDDTEDSSC
                     YIPPSTTIKQDFRLLGQTSVDRLLQLSQGQAVKGNQLLPVSLVKRKTTLAPNTQTASPR
                     ALADSLMQLARQVSRLESGQ"
     primer_bind     complement(2321..2340)
                     /label=LacI-R
                     /note="LacI, reverse primer"
     promoter        3616..3645
                     /label=trc promoter
                     /note="strong E. coli promoter; hybrid between the trp and
                     lac UV5 promoters"
     protein_bind    3653..3669
                     /label=lac operator
                     /bound_moiety="lac repressor encoded by lacI"
                     /note="The lac repressor binds to the lac operator to
                     inhibit transcription in E. coli. This inhibition can be
                     relieved by adding lactose or
                     isopropyl-beta-D-thiogalactopyranoside (IPTG)."
     primer_bind     3658..3680
                     /label=M13/pUC Reverse
                     /note="In lacZ gene"
     protein_bind    3720..3753
                     /label=loxP
                     /bound_moiety="Cre recombinase"
                     /note="Cre-mediated recombination occurs in the 8-bp core
                     sequence (GCATACAT)."
     promoter        3768..4213
                     /gene="sacR"
                     /label=sacB promoter
                     /note="sacB promoter and control region"
     CDS             4214..5635
                     /codon_start=1
                     /gene="Bacillus subtilis sacB"
                     /product="secreted levansucrase that renders bacterial
                     growth sensitive to sucrose"
                     /label=SacB
                     /note="negative selection marker"
                     /translation="MNIKKFAKQATVLTFTTALLAGGATQAFAKETNQKPYKETYGISH
                     ITRHDMLQIPEQQKNEKYQVPEFDSSTIKNISSAKGLDVWDSWPLQNADGTVANYHGYH
                     IVFALAGDPKNADDTSIYMFYQKVGETSIDSWKNAGRVFKDSDKFDANDSILKDQTQEW
                     SGSATFTSDGKIRLFYTDFSGKHYGKQTLTTAQVNVSASDSSLNINGVEDYKSIFDGDG
                     KTYQNVQQFIDEGNYSSGDNHTLRDPHYVEDKGHKYLVFEANTGTEDGYQGEESLFNKA
                     YYGKSTSFFRQESQKLLQSDKKRTAELANGALGMIELNDDYTLKKVMKPLIASNTVTDE
                     IERANVFKMNGKWYLFTDSRGSKMTIDGITSNDIYMLGYVSNSLTGPYKPLNKTGLVLK
                     MDLDPNDVTFTYSHFAVPQAKGNNVVITSYMTNRGFYADKQSTFAPSFLLNIKGKKTSV
                     VKDSILEQGQLTVNK"
     primer_bind     complement(5754..5771)
                     /label=pBAD Reverse
                     /note="For vectors with E. coli araBAD promoter, reverse
                     primer"
     terminator      5924..6010
                     /gene="Escherichia coli rrnB"
                     /label=rrnB T1 terminator
                     /note="transcription terminator T1 from the E. coli rrnB
                     gene"
     terminator      6102..6129
                     /label=rrnB T2 terminator
                     /note="transcription terminator T2 from the E. coli rrnB
                     gene"
ORIGIN
        1 tttgtttatt tttctaaata cattcaaata tgtatccgct catgagacaa taaccctgat
       61 aaatgcttca ataatattga aaaaggaaga gtatgagtat tcaacatttc cgtgtcgccc
      121 ttattccctt ttttgcggca ttttgccttc ctgtttttgc tcacccagaa acgctggtga
      181 aagtaaaaga tgctgaagat cagttgggtg cacgagtggg ttacatcgaa ctggatctca
      241 acagcggtaa gatccttgag agttttcgcc ccgaagaacg ttttccaatg atgagcactt
      301 ttaaagttct gctatgtggc gcggtattat cccgtgttga cgccgggcaa gagcaactcg
      361 gtcgccgcat acactattct cagaatgact tggttgagta ctcaccagtc acagaaaagc
      421 atcttacgga tggcatgaca gtaagagaat tatgcagtgc tgccataacc atgagtgata
      481 acactgcggc caacttactt ctgacaacga tcggaggacc gaaggagcta accgcttttt
      541 tgcacaacat gggggatcat gtaactcgcc ttgatcgttg ggaaccggag ctgaatgaag
      601 ccataccaaa cgacgagcgt gacaccacga tgcctacagc aatggcaaca acgttgcgca
      661 aactattaac tggcgaacta cttactctag cttcccggca acaattaata gactggatgg
      721 aggcggataa agttgcagga ccacttctgc gctcggccct tccggctggc tggtttattg
      781 ctgataaatc tggagccggt gagcgtgggt ctcgcggtat cattgcagca ctggggccag
      841 atggtaagcc ctcccgtatc gtagttatct acacgacggg gagtcaggca actatggatg
      901 aacgaaatag acagatcgct gagataggtg cctcactgat taagcattgg taactgtcag
      961 accaagttta ctcatatata ctttagattg atttaaaact tcatttttaa tttaaaagga
     1021 tctaggtgaa gatccttttt gataatctca tgaccaaaat cccttaacgt gagttttcgt
     1081 tccactgagc gtcagacccc gtagaaaaga tcaaaggatc ttcttgagat cctttttttc
     1141 tgcgcgtaat ctgctgcttg caaacaaaaa aaccaccgct accagcggtg gtttgtttgc
     1201 cggatcaaga gctaccaact ctttttccga aggtaactgg cttcagcaga gcgcagatac
     1261 caaatactgt ccttctagtg tagccgtagt taggccacca cttcaagaac tctgtagcac
     1321 cgcctacata cctcgctctg ctaatcctgt taccagtggc tgctgccagt ggcgataagt
     1381 cgtgtcttac cgggttggac tcaagacgat agttaccgga taaggcgcag cggtcgggct
     1441 gaacgggggg ttcgtgcaca cagcccagct tggagcgaac gacctacacc gaactgagat
     1501 acctacagcg tgagctatga gaaagcgcca cgcttcccga agggagaaag gcggacaggt
     1561 atccggtaag cggcagggtc ggaacaggag agcgcacgag ggagcttcca gggggaaacg
     1621 cctggtatct ttatagtcct gtcgggtttc gccacctctg acttgagcgt cgatttttgt
     1681 gatgctcgtc aggggggcgg agcctatgga aaaacgccag caacgcggcc tttttacggt
     1741 tcctggcctt ttgctggcct tttgctcaca tgttctttcc tgcgttatcc cctgattctg
     1801 tggataaccg tattaccgcc tttgagtgag ctgataccgc tcgccgcagc cgaacgaccg
     1861 agcgcagcga gtcagtgagc gaggaagcgg aagagcgcct gatgcggtat tttctcctta
     1921 cgcatctgtg cggtatttca caccgcatat ggtgcactct cagtacaatc tgctctgatg
     1981 ccgcatagtt aagccagtat acactccgct atcgctacgt gactgggtca tggctgcgcc
     2041 ccgacacccg ccaacacccg ctgacgcgcc ctgacgggct tgtctgctcc cggcatccgc
     2101 ttacagacaa gctgtgaccg tctccgggag ctgcatgtgt cagaggtttt caccgtcatc
     2161 accgaaacgc gcgaggcagc agatcaattc gcgcgcgaag gcgaagcggc atgcatttac
     2221 gttgacacca tcgaatggtg caaaaccttt cgcggtatgg catgatagcg cccggaagag
     2281 agtcaattca gggtggtgaa tgtgaaacca gtaacgttat acgatgtcgc agagtatgcc
     2341 ggtgtctctt atcagaccgt ttcccgcgtg gtgaaccagg ccagccacgt ttctgcgaaa
     2401 acgcgggaaa aagtggaagc ggcgatggcg gagctgaatt acattcccaa ccgcgtggca
     2461 caacaactgg cgggcaaaca gtcgttgctg attggcgttg ccacctccag tctggccctg
     2521 cacgcgccgt cgcaaattgt cgcggcgatt aaatctcgcg ccgatcaact gggtgccagc
     2581 gtggtggtgt cgatggtaga acgaagcggc gtcgaagcct gtaaagcggc ggtgcacaat
     2641 cttctcgcgc aacgcgtcag tgggctgatc attaactatc cgctggatga ccaggatgcc
     2701 attgctgtgg aagctgcctg cactaatgtt ccggcgttat ttcttgatgt ctctgaccag
     2761 acacccatca acagtattat tttctcccat gaagacggta cgcgactggg cgtggagcat
     2821 ctggtcgcat tgggtcacca gcaaatcgcg ctgttagcgg gcccattaag ttctgtctcg
     2881 gcgcgtctgc gtctggctgg ctggcataaa tatctcactc gcaatcaaat tcagccgata
     2941 gcggaacggg aaggcgactg gagtgccatg tccggttttc aacaaaccat gcaaatgctg
     3001 aatgagggca tcgttcccac tgcgatgctg gttgccaacg atcagatggc gctgggcgca
     3061 atgcgcgcca ttaccgagtc cgggctgcgc gttggtgcgg atatctcggt agtgggatac
     3121 gacgataccg aagacagctc atgttatatc ccgccgtcaa ccaccatcaa acaggatttt
     3181 cgcctgctgg ggcaaaccag cgtggaccgc ttgctgcaac tctctcaggg ccaggcggtg
     3241 aagggcaatc agctgttgcc cgtctcactg gtgaaaagaa aaaccaccct ggcgcccaat
     3301 acgcaaaccg cctctccccg cgcgttggcc gattcattaa tgcagctggc acgacaggtt
     3361 tcccgactgg aaagcgggca gtgagcgcaa cgcaattaat gtgagttagc gcgaattgat
     3421 ctggtttgac agcttatcat cgactgcacg gtgcaccaat gcttctggcg tcaggcagcc
     3481 atcggaagct gtggtatggc tgtgcaggtc gtaaatcact gcataattcg tgtcgctcaa
     3541 ggcgcactcc cgttctggat aatgtttttt gcgccgacat cataacggtt ctggcaaata
     3601 ttctgaaatg agctgttgac aattaatcat ccggctcgta taatgtgtgg aattgtgagc
     3661 ggataacaat ttcacacagg aaacagacca tgattatgag ttctcctcct gaaagatcca
     3721 taacttcgta tagcatacat tatacgaagt tatgcggccg cgacgtccac atatacctgc
     3781 cgttcactat tatttagtga aatgagatat tatgatattt tctgaattgt gattaaaaag
     3841 gcaactttat gcccatgcaa cagaaactat aaaaaataca gagaatgaaa agaaacagat
     3901 agatttttta gttctttagg cccgtagtct gcaaatcctt ttatgatttt ctatcaaaca
     3961 aaagaggaaa atagaccagt tgcaatccaa acgagagtct aatagaatga ggtcgaaaag
     4021 taaatcgcgc gggtttgtta ctgataaagc aggcaagacc taaaatgtgt aaagggcaaa
     4081 gtgtatactt tggcgtcacc ccttacatat tttaggtctt tttttattgt gcgtaactaa
     4141 cttgccatct tcaaacagga gggctggaag aagcagaccg ctaacacagt acataaaaaa
     4201 ggagacatga acgatgaaca tcaaaaagtt tgcaaaacaa gcaacagtat taacctttac
     4261 taccgcactg ctggcaggag gcgcaactca agcgtttgcg aaagaaacga accaaaagcc
     4321 atataaggaa acatacggca tttcccatat tacacgccat gatatgctgc aaatccctga
     4381 acagcaaaaa aatgaaaaat atcaagttcc tgagttcgat tcgtccacaa ttaaaaatat
     4441 ctcttctgca aaaggcctgg acgtttggga cagctggcca ttacaaaacg ctgacggcac
     4501 tgtcgcaaac tatcacggct accacatcgt ctttgcatta gccggagatc ctaaaaatgc
     4561 ggatgacaca tcgatttaca tgttctatca aaaagtcggc gaaacttcta ttgacagctg
     4621 gaaaaacgct ggccgcgtct ttaaagacag cgacaaattc gatgcaaatg attctatcct
     4681 aaaagaccaa acacaagaat ggtcaggttc agccacattt acatctgacg gaaaaatccg
     4741 tttattctac actgatttct ccggtaaaca ttacggcaaa caaacactga caactgcaca
     4801 agttaacgta tcagcatcag acagctcttt gaacatcaac ggtgtagagg attataaatc
     4861 aatctttgac ggtgacggaa aaacgtatca aaatgtacag cagttcatcg atgaaggcaa
     4921 ctacagctca ggcgacaacc atacgctgag agatcctcac tacgtagaag ataaaggcca
     4981 caaatactta gtatttgaag caaacactgg aactgaagat ggctaccaag gcgaagaatc
     5041 tttatttaac aaagcatact atggcaaaag cacatcattc ttccgtcaag aaagtcaaaa
     5101 acttctgcaa agcgataaaa aacgcacggc tgagttagca aacggcgctc tcggtatgat
     5161 tgagctaaac gatgattaca cactgaaaaa agtgatgaaa ccgctgattg catctaacac
     5221 agtaacagat gaaattgaac gcgcgaacgt ctttaaaatg aacggcaaat ggtacctgtt
     5281 cactgactcc cgcggatcaa aaatgacgat tgacggcatt acgtctaacg atatttacat
     5341 gcttggttat gtttctaatt ctttaactgg cccatacaag ccgctgaaca aaactggcct
     5401 tgtgttaaaa atggatcttg atcctaacga tgtaaccttt acttactcac acttcgctgt
     5461 acctcaagcg aaaggaaaca atgtcgtgat tacaagctat atgacaaaca gaggattcta
     5521 cgcagacaaa caatcaacgt ttgcgcctag cttcctgctg aacatcaaag gcaagaaaac
     5581 atctgttgtc aaagacagca tccttgaaca aggacaatta acagttaaca aataaaaacg
     5641 caaaagaaaa tgccgatatc ctattggcat tgacgtcagg tggcactttt cgaggagatc
     5701 atgcacatga tgacgaagct tggctgtttt ggcggatgag agaagatttt cagcctgata
     5761 cagattaaat cagaacgcag aagcggtctg ataaaacaga atttgcctgg cggcagtagc
     5821 gcggtggtcc cacctgaccc catgccgaac tcagaagtga aacgccgtag cgccgatggt
     5881 agtgtggggt ctccccatgc gagagtaggg aactgccagg catcaaataa aacgaaaggc
     5941 tcagtcgaaa gactgggcct ttcgttttat ctgttgtttg tcggtgaacg ctctcctgag
     6001 taggacaaat ccgccgggag cggatttgaa cgttgcgaag caacggcccg gagggtggcg
     6061 ggcaggacgc ccgccataaa ctgccaggca tcaaattaag cagaaggcca tcctgacgga
     6121 tggccttttt gcgtttctac aaactctt
//
