>Addgene plasmid #62343 | pTRC-LIC | addgene partial sequence | sequence record 103890 | pEXT20-F2 5'-GCATAATTCGTGTCGC-3'
CGGTTCTGGCAAATATTCTGAAATGAGCTGTTGACAATTAATCATCCGGCTCGTATAATGTGTGGAATTG
TGAGCGGATAACAATTTCACACAGGAAACAGACCATGATTATGAGTTCTCCTCCTGAAAGATCCATAACT
TCGTATAGCATACATTATACGAAGTTATGCGGCCGCGACGTCCACATATACCTGCCGTTCACTATTATTT
AGTGAAATGAGATATTATGATATTTTCTGAATTGTGATTAAAAAGGCAACTTTATGCCCATGCAACAGAA
ACTATAAAAAATACAGAGAATGAAAAGAAACAGATAGATTTTTTAGTTCTTTAGGCCCGTAGTCTGCAAA
TCCTTTTATGATTTTCTATCAAACAAAAGAGGAAAATAGACCAGTTGCAATCCAAACGAGAGTCTAATAG
AATGAGGTCGAAAAGTAAATCGCGCGGGTTTGTTACTGATAAAGCAGGCAAGACCTAAAATGTGTAAAGG
GCAAAGTGTATACTTTGGCGTCACCCCTTACATATTTTAGGTCTTTTTTTATTGTGCGTAACTAACTTGC
CATCTTCAAACAGGAGGGCTGGAAGAAGCAGACCGCTAACACAGTACATAAAAAAGGAGACATGAACGAT
GAACATCAAAAAGTTTGCAAAACAAGCAACAGTATTAACCTTTACTACCGCACTGCTGGCAGGAGGCGCA
ACTCAAGCGTTTGCG
