>Addgene plasmid #62343 | pTRC-LIC | addgene partial sequence | sequence record 103891 | pBAD-R 5'-GATTTAATCTGTATCAGG-3'
GCTTCGTCATCATGTGCATGATCTCCTCGAAAAGTGCCACCTGACGTCAATGCCAATAGGATATCGGCAT
TTTCTTTTGCGTTTTTATTTGTTAACTGTTAATTGTCCTTGTTCAAGGATGCTGTCTTTGACAACAGATG
TTTTCTTGCCTTTGATGTTCAGCAGGAAGCTAGGCGCAAACGTTGATTGTTTGTCTGCGTAGAATCCTCT
GTTTGTCATATAGCTTGTAATCACGACATTGTTTCCTTTCGCTTGAGGTACAGCGAAGTGTGAGTAAGTA
AAGGTTACATCGTTAGGATCAAGATCCATTTTTAACACAAGGCCAGTTTTGTTCAGCGGCTTGTATGGGC
CAGTTAAAGAATTAGAAACATAACCAAGCATGTAAATATCGTTAGACGTAATGCCGTCAATCGTCATTTT
TGATCCGCGGGAGTCAGTGAACAGGTACCATTTGCCGTTCATTTTAAAGACGTTCGCGCGTTCAATTTCA
TCTGTTACTGTGTTAGATGCAATCAGCGGTTTCATCACTTTTTTCAGTGTGTAATCATCGTTTAGCTCAA
TCATACCGAGAGCGCCGTTTGCTAACTCAGCCGTGCGTTTTTTATCGCTTTGCAGAAGTTTTTGACTTTC
TTGACGGAAGAATGATGTGCTTTTGCCATAGTATGCTTTGTTAAATAAAGATTCTTCGCCTTGGTAGCCA
TCTTCAGTTCCAGTGTTTGCTTC
